>Addgene plasmid #248801 | His6-mCherry-Flag-LplA Wild Type | addgene full sequence | sequence record 495402 | Addgene NGS Result
TGCGGTGGGCTCTATGGCTTCTGAGGCGGAAAGAACCAGCTGGGGCTCTAGGGGGTATCCCC
[124 nt withheld, positions 63-186]
C
[91 nt withheld, positions 188-278]
A
[49 nt withheld, positions 280-328]
CCTTTGACGTTGGAGTCCACGTTCTTT
[37 nt withheld, positions 356-392]
ACCCTATCTCGGTCTATTCTTTTGATTTATAAGGGATTTTGCCGATTTCGGCCTATTGGTTAAAAAATGA
GCTGATTTAACAAAAATTTAACGCGAATTAATTCTGTGGAATGTGTGTCAGTTAGGGTGTGGAAAGTCCC
CAGGCTCCCCAGCAGGCAGAAGTATGCAAAGCATGCATCTCAATTAGTCAGCAACCAGGTGTGGAAAGTC
CCCAGGCTCCCCAGCAGGCAGAAGTATGCAAAGCATGCATCTCAATTAGTCAGCAACCATAGTCCCGCCC
CTAACTCCGCCCATCCCGCCCCTAACTCCGCCCAGTTCCGCCCATTCTCCGCCCCATGGCTGACTAATTT
TTTTTATTTATGCAGAGGCCGAGGCCGCCTCTGCCTCTGAGCTATTCCAGAAGTAGTGAGGAGGCTTTTT
TGGAGGCCTAGGCTTTTGCAAAAAGCTCCCGGGAGCTTGTATATCCATTTTCGGATCTGATCAAGAGACA
GGATGAGGATCGTTTCGCATGATTGAACAAGATGGATTGCACGCAGGTTCTCCGGCCGCTTGGGTGGAGA
GGCTATTCGGCTATGACTGGGCACAACAGACAATCGGCTGCTCTGATGCCGCCGTGTTCCGGCTGTCAGC
GCAGGGGCGCCCGGTTCTTTTTGTCAAGACCGACCTGTCCGGTGCCCTGAATGAACTGCAGGACGAGGCA
GCGCGGCTATCGTGGCTGGCCACGACGGGCGTTCCTTGCGCAGCTGTGCTCGACGTTGTCACTGAAGCGG
GAAGGGACTGGCTGCTATTGGGCGAAGTGCCGGGGCAGGATCTCCTGTCATCTCACCTTGCTCCTGCCGA
GAAAGTATCCATCATGGCTGATGCAATGCGGCGGCTGCATACGCTTGATCCGGCTACCTGCCCATTCGAC
CACCAAGCGAAACATCGCATCGAGCGAGCACGTACTCGGATGGAAGCCGGTCTTGTCGATCAGGATGATC
TGGACGAAGAGCATCAGGGGCTCGCGCCAGCCGAACTGTTCGCCAGGCTCAAGGCGCGCATGCCCGACGG
CGAGGATCTCGTCGTGACCCATGGCGATGCCTGCTTGCCGAATATCATGGTGGAAAATGGCCGCTTTTCT
GGATTCATCGACTGTGGCCGGCTGGGTGTGGCGGACCGCTATCAGGACATAGCGTTGGCTACCCGTGATA
TTGCTGAAGAGCTTGGCGGCGAATGGGCTGACCGCTTCCTCGTGCTTTACGGTATCGCCGCTCCCGATTC
GCAGCGCATCGCCTTCTATCGCCTTCTTGACGAGTTCTTCTGAGCGGGACTCTGGGGTTCGAAATGACCG
ACCAAGCGACGCCCAACCTGCCATCACGAGATTTCGATTCCACCGCCGCCTTCTATGAAAGGTTGGGCTT
CGGAATCGTTTTCCGGGACGCCGGCTGGATGATCCTCCAGCGCGGGGATCTCATGCTGGAGTTCTTCGCC
CACCCCAACTTGTTTATTGCAGCTTATAATGGTTACAAATAAAGCAATAGCATCACAAATTTCACAAATA
AAGCATTTTTTTCACTGCATTCTAGTTGTGGTTTGTCCAAACTCATCAATGTATCTTATCTTGTCTGTAT
ACCGTCGACCTCTAGCTAGAGCTTGGCGTAATCATGGTCATAGCTGTTTCCTGTGTGAAATTGTTATCCG
CTCACAATTCCACACAACATACGAGCCGGAAGCATAAAGTGTAAAGCCTGGGGTGCCTAATGAGTGAGCT
AACTCACATTAATTGCGTTGCGCTCACTGCCCGCTTTCCAGTCGGGAAACCTGTCGTGCCAGCTGCATTA
ATGAATCGGCCAACGCGCGGGGAGAGGCGGTTTGCGTATTGGGCGCTCTTCCGCTTCCTCGCTCACTGAC
TCGCTGCGCTCGGTCGTTCGGCTGCGGCGAGCGGTATCAGCTCACTCAAAGGCGGTAATACGGTTATCCA
CAGAATCAGGGGATAACGCAGGAAAGAACATGTGAGCAAAAGGCCAGCAAAAGGCCAGGAACCGTAAAAA
GGCCGCGTTGCTGGCGTTTTTCCATAGGCTCCGCCCCCCTGACGAGCATCACAAAAATCGACGCTCAAGT
CAGAGGTGGCGAAACCCGACAGGACTATAAAGATACCAGGCGTTTCCCCCTGGAAGCTCCCTCGTGCGCT
CTCCTGTTCCGACCCTGCCGCTTACCGGATACCTGTCCGCCTTTCTCCCTTCGGGAAGCGTGGCGCTTTC
TCATAGCTCACGCTGTAGGTATCTCAGTTCGGTGTAGGTCGTTCGCTCCAAGCTGGGCTGTGTGCACGAA
CCCCCCGTTCAGCCCGACCGCTGCGCCTTATCCGGTAACTATCGTCTTGAGTCCAACCCGGTAAGACACG
ACTTATCGCCACTGGCAGCAGCCACTGGTAACAGGATTAGCAGAGCGAGGTATGTAGGCGGTGCTACAGA
GTTCTTGAAGTGGTGGCCTAACTACGGCTACACTAGAAGAACAGTATTTGGTATCTGCGCTCTGCTGAAG
CCAGTTACCTTCGGAAAAAGAGTTGGTAGCTCTTGATCCGGCAAACAAACCACCGCTGGTAGCGGTGGTT
TTTTTGTTTGCAAGCAGCAGATTACGCGCAGAAAAAAAGGATCTCAAGAAGATCCTTTGATCTTTTCTAC
GGGGTCTGACGCTCAGTGGAACGAAAACTCACGTTAAGGGATTTTGGTCATGAGATTATCAAAAAGGATC
TTCACCTAGATCCTTTTAAATTAAAAATGAAGTTTTAAATCAATCTAAAGTATATATGAGTAAACTTGGT
CTGACAGTTACCAATGCTTAATCAGTGAGGCACCTATCTCAGCGATCTGTCTATTTCGTTCATCCATAGT
TGCCTGACTCCCCGTCGTGTAGATAACTACGATACGGGAGGGCTTACCATCTGGCCCCAGTGCTGCAATG
ATACCGCGAGACCCACGCTCACCGGCTCCAGATTTATCAGCAATAAACCAGCCAGCCGGAAGGGCCGAGC
GCAGAAGTGGTCCTGCAACTTTATCCGCCTCCATCCAGTCTATTAATTGTTGCCGGGAAGCTAGAGTAAG
TAGTTCGCCAGTTAATAGTTTGCGCAACGTTGTTGCCATTGCTACAGGCATCGTGGTGTCACGCTCGTCG
TTTGGTATGGCTTCATTCAGCTCCGGTTCCCAACGATCAAGGCGAGTTACATGATCCCCCATGTTGTGCA
AAAAAGCGGTTAGCTCCTTCGGTCCTCCGATCGTTGTCAGAAGTAAGTTGGCCGCAGTGTTATCACTCAT
GGTTATGGCAGCACTGCATAATTCTCTTACTGTCATGCCATCCGTAAGATGCTTTTCTGTGACTGGTGAG
TACTCAACCAAGTCATTCTGAGAATAGTGTATGCGGCGACCGAGTTGCTCTTGCCCGGCGTCAATACGGG
ATAATACCGCGCCACATAGCAGAACTTTAAAAGTGCTCATCATTGGAAAACGTTCTTCGGGGCGAAAACT
CTCAAGGATCTTACCGCTGTTGAGATCCAGTTCGATGTAACCCACTCGTGCACCCAACTGATCTTCAGCA
TCTTTTACTTTCACCAGCGTTTCTGGGTGAGCAAAAACAGGAAGGCAAAATGCCGCAAAAAAGGGAATAA
GGGCGACACGGAAATGTTGAATACTCATACTCTTCCTTTTTCAATATTATTGAAGCATTTATCAGGGTTA
TTGTCTCATGAGCGGATACATATTTGAATGTATTTAGAAAAATAAACAAATAGGGGTTCCGCGCACATTT
CCCCGAAAAGTGCCACCTGACGTCGACGGATCGGGAGATCTCCCGATCCCCTATGGTGCACTCTCAGTAC
AATCTGCTCTGATGCCGCATAGTTAAGCCAGTATCTGCTCCCTGCTTGTGTGTTGGAGGTCGCTGAGTAG
TGCGCGAGCAAAATTTAAGCTACAACAAGGCAAGGCTTGACCGACAATTGCATGAAGAATCTGCTTAGGG
TTAGGCGTTTTGCGCTGCTTCGCGATGTACGGGCCAGATATACGCGTTGACATTGATTATTGACTAGTTA
TTAATAGTAATCAATTACGGGGTCATTAGTTCATAGCCCATATATGGAGTTCCGCGTTACATAACTTACG
GTAAATGGCCCGCCTGGCTGACCGCCCAACGACCCCCGCCCATTGACGTCAATAATGACGTATGTTCCCA
TAGTAACGCCAATAGGGACTTTCCATTGACGTCAATGGGTGGAGTATTTACGGTAAACTGCCCACTTGGC
AGTACATCAAGTGTATCATATGCCAAGTACGCCCCCTATTGACGTCAATGACGGTAAATGGCCCGCCTGG
CATTATGCCCAGTACATGACCTTATGGGACTTTCCTACTTGGCAGTACATCTACGTATTAGTCATCGCTA
TTACCATGGTGATGCGGTTTTGGCAGTACATCAATGGGCGTGGATAGCGGTTTGACTCACGGGGATTTCC
AAGTCTCCACCCCATTGACGTCAATGGGAGTTTGTTTTGGCACCAAAATCAACGGGACTTTCCAAAATGT
CGTAACAACTCCGCCCCATTGACGCAAATGGGCGGTAGGCGTGTACGGTGGGAGGTCTATATAAGCAGAG
CTCTCTGGCTAACTAGAGAACCCACTGCTTACTGGCTTATCGAAATTAATACGACTCACTATAGGGAGAC
CCAAGCTTGCGGCCGCCACCATGGTGCGGGGTTCTCATCATCATCATCATCATGGTATGGCTAGCATGGT
GAGCAAGGGCGAGGAGGATAACATGGCCATCATCAAGGAGTTCATGCGCTTCAAGGTGCACATGGAGGGC
TCCGTGAACGGCCACGAGTTCGAGATCGAGGGCGAGGGCGAGGGCCGCCCCTACGAGGGCACCCAGACCG
CCAAGCTGAAGGTGACCAAGGGTGGCCCCCTGCCCTTCGCCTGGGACATCCTGTCCCCTCAGTTCATGTA
CGGCTCCAAGGCCTACGTGAAGCACCCCGCCGACATCCCCGACTACTTGAAGCTGTCCTTCCCCGAGGGC
TTCAAGTGGGAGCGCGTGATGAACTTCGAGGACGGCGGCGTGGTGACCGTGACCCAGGACTCCTCCCTGC
AGGACGGCGAGTTCATCTACAAGGTGAAGCTGCGCGGCACCAACTTCCCCTCCGACGGCCCCGTAATGCA
GAAGAAGACCATGGGCTGGGAGGCCTCCTCCGAGCGGATGTACCCCGAGGACGGCGCCCTGAAGGGCGAG
ATCAAGCAGAGGCTGAAGCTGAAGGACGGCGGCCACTACGACGCTGAGGTCAAGACCACCTACAAGGCCA
AGAAGCCCGTGCAGCTGCCCGGCGCCTACAACGTCAACATCAAGTTGGACATCACCTCCCACAACGAGGA
CTACACCATCGTGGAACAGTACGAACGCGCCGAGGGCCGCCACTCCACCGGCGGCATGGACGAGCTGTAC
AAGAAGGATCCAGACTACAAGGATGACGACGATAAGATGAGCACCCTGAGACTGCTGATCAGCGACAGCT
ACGACCCCTGGTTCAACCTGGCCGTGGAGGAGTGCATCTTCAGACAGATGCCCGCCACCCAGAGAGTGCT
GTTCCTGTGGAGAAACGCCGACACCGTGGTGATCGGCAGAGCCCAGAACCCCTGGAAGGAGTGCAACACC
AGAAGAATGGAGGAGGACAACGTGAGACTGGCCAGAAGAAGCAGCGGCGGCGGCGCCGTGTTCCACGACC
TGGGCAACACCTGCTTCACCTTCATGGCCGGCAAGCCCGAGTACGACAAGACCATCAGCACCAGCATCGT
GCTGAACGCCCTGAACGCCCTGGGCGTGAGCGCCGAGGCCAGCGGCAGAAACGACCTGGTGGTGAAGACC
GTGGAGGGCGACAGAAAGGTGAGCGGCAGCGCCTACAGAGAGACCAAGGACAGAGGCTTCCACCACGGCA
CCCTGCTGCTGAACGCCGACCTGAGCAGACTGGCCAACTACCTGAACCCCGACAAGAAGAAGCTGGCCGC
CAAGGGCATCACCAGCGTGAGAAGCAGAGTGACCAACCTGACCGAGCTGCTGCCCGGCATCACCCACGAG
CAGGTGTGCGAGGCCATCACCGAGGCCTTCTTCGCCCACTACGGCGAGAGAGTGGAGGCCGAGATCATCA
GCCCCAACAAGACCCCCGACCTGCCCAACTTCGCCGAGACCTTCGCCAGACAGAGCAGCTGGGAGTGGAA
CTTCGGCCAGGCCCCCGCCTTCAGCCACCTGCTGGACGAGAGATTCACCTGGGGCGGCGTGGAGCTGCAC
TTCGACGTGGAGAAGGGCCACATCACCAGAGCCCAGGTGTTCACCGACAGCCTGAACCCCGCCCCCCTGG
AGGCCCTGGCCGGCAGACTGCAGGGCTGCCTGTACAGAGCCGACATGCTGCAGCAGGAGTGCGAGGCCCT
GCTGGTGGACTTCCCCGAGCAGGAGAAGGAGCTGAGAGAGCTGAGCGCCTGGATGGCCGGCGCCGTGAGA
TAAGAATTCTGCAGATATCTCGCGAAATCAACCTCTGGATTACAAAATTTGTGAAAGATTGACTGGTATT
CTTAACTATGTTGCTCCTTTTACGCTATGTGGATACGCTGCTTTAATGCCTTTGTATCATGCTATTGCTT
CCCGTATGGCTTTCATTTTCTCCTCCTTGTATAAATCCTGGTTGCTGTCTCTTTATGAGGAGTTGTGGCC
CGTTGTCAGGCAACGTGGCGTGGTGTGCACTGTGTTTGCTGACGCAACCCCCACTGGTTGGGGCATTGCC
ACCACCTGTCAGCTCCTTTCCGGGACTTTCGCTTTCCCCCTCCCTATTGCCACGGCGGAACTCATCGCCG
CCTGCCTTGCCCGCTGCTGGACAGGGGCTCGGCTGTTGGGCACTGACAATTCCGTGGTGTTGTCGGGGAA
ATCATCGTCCTTTCCTTGGCTGCTCGCCTATGTTGCCACCTGGATTCTGCGCGGGACGTCCTTCTGCTAC
GTCCCTTCGGCCCTCAATCCAGCGGACCTTCCTTCCCGCGGCCTGCTGCCGGCTCTGCGGCCTCTTCCGC
GTCTTCGCCTTCGCCCTCAGACGAGTCGGATCTCCCTTTGGGCCGCCTCCCCGCTTAATTAAAACTTGTT
TATTGCAGCTTATAATGGTTACAAATAAAGCAATAGCATCACAAATTTCACAAATAAAGCATTTTTTTCA
CTGCATTCTAGTTGTGGTTTGTCCAAACTCATCAATGTATCTTACAATTG
Features (pLannotate 1.2.2; 25 found; start..end, strand, type, name):
      1..17      +  polyA_signal   bGH poly(A) signal (fragment): bovine growth hormone polyadenylation signal
     21..42      +  promoter       SV40 promoter (fragment): SV40 enhancer and early promoter
     63..491     +  rep_origin     f1 ori (sequence partly withheld): f1 bacteriophage origin of replication; arrow indicates direction of (+) strand synthesis
    505..834     +  promoter       SV40 promoter: SV40 enhancer and early promoter
    901..1692    +  CDS            neo: KKA2_KLEPN - Also known as kan, nptII. Experimental evidence at protein level: Swiss-Prot protein existence level 1. Resistance to kanamycin, neomycin, paromomycin, ribostamycin, butirosin and gentamicin B. From Klebsiella pneumoniae.
   1716..1874    +  CDS            ble (fragment): BLE_KLEPN - Experimental evidence at protein level: Swiss-Prot protein existence level 1. Binding protein with a strong affinity to the bleomycin family of antibiotics. Binds to CL990; an antimitotic-antibiotic compound. From Klebsiella pneumoniae.
   1869..1990    +  polyA_signal   SV40 poly(A) signal: SV40 polyadenylation signal
   2063..2079    -  protein_bind   lac operator: The lac repressor binds to the lac operator to inhibit transcription in E. coli. This inhibition can be relieved by adding lactose or isopropyl-β-D-thiogalactopyranoside (IPTG). lac repressor encoded by lacI
   2087..2117    -  promoter       lac promoter: promoter for the E. coli lac operon
   2132..2153    -  protein_bind   CAP binding site: CAP binding activates transcription in the presence of cAMP. E. coli catabolite activator protein
   2166..2258    -  CDS            lacI (fragment): lac repressor; lacI; The lac repressor binds to the lac operator to inhibit transcription in E. coli. This inhibition can be relieved by adding lactose or isopropyl-β-D-thiogalactopyranoside (IPTG).
   2441..3029    -  rep_origin     ori: high-copy-number ColE1/pMB1/pBR322/pUC origin of replication
   3200..4060    -  CDS            AmpR: β-lactamase; bla; confers resistance to ampicillin, carbenicillin, and related antibiotics
   4061..4165    -  promoter       AmpR promoter: bla
   4224..4276    -  misc_feature   bom (fragment): basis of mobility region from pBR322
   4431..4810    +  enhancer       CMV enhancer: human cytomegalovirus immediate early enhancer
   4811..5014    +  promoter       CMV promoter: human cytomegalovirus (CMV) immediate early promoter
   5010..5043    +  LTR            5' LTR (truncated) (fragment): truncated 5' long terminal repeat (LTR) from HIV-1
   5059..5077    +  promoter       T7 promoter: promoter for bacteriophage T7 RNA polymerase
   5118..5138    +  CDS            capTEV™ (fragment): composite tag for in vivo biotinylation, TEV protease cleavage, and 6xHis tagging
   5148..5855    +  CDS            mCherry: mCherry is a basic (constitutively fluorescent) red fluorescent protein published in 2004, derived from Discosoma sp.. It is reported to be a very rapidly-maturing monomer with low acid sensitivity.
   5868..5890    +  CDS            3xFLAG (fragment): three tandem FLAG® epitope tags
   5889..6902    +  CDS            lplA: LPLA_ECOLI - Also known as yjjF. Experimental evidence at protein level: Swiss-Prot protein existence level 1. Catalyzes both the ATP-dependent activation of exogenously supplied lipoate to lipoyl-AMP and the transfer of the activated lipoyl onto the lipoyl domains of lipoate-dependent enzymes. Is also able to catalyze very poorly the transfer of lipoyl and octanoyl moiety from their acyl carrier protein. From Escherichia coli (strain K12).
   6928..7516    +  misc_feature   WPRE: woodchuck hepatitis virus posttranscriptional regulatory element
   7525..7646    +  polyA_signal   SV40 poly(A) signal: SV40 polyadenylation signal
