[The description below was written by a language model from this plasmid's Addgene catalogue record and pLannotate feature annotations shown in this document.]
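Description:
His6-mCherry-Flag-LplA Wild Type is a mammalian expression plasmid built on a pcDNA3 backbone (about 7.7 kb in the sequenced record) that produces wild-type E. coli lipoic acid ligase (LplA) as a fluorescent fusion protein. It is propagated in E. coli through a high-copy ColE1/pUC-type origin with ampicillin selection from the β-lactamase gene, and it also carries an f1 phage origin. The backbone retains the usual pcDNA3 SV40 promoter–neomycin phosphotransferase cassette with an SV40 polyadenylation signal, which in principle permits G418 selection in mammalian cells. The catalogue lists mTagBFP2 as the selectable marker, but no such coding sequence is annotated in the feature table, so that entry is not supported by the sequence annotation.

The expression unit is driven by the CMV immediate-early enhancer and promoter, followed by a T7 promoter. The open reading frame begins with a short 6xHis tag (annotated as a fragment of a composite tag), continues through mCherry and a FLAG epitope (annotated as a partial 3xFLAG match), and ends with the lplA coding sequence. Downstream, a WPRE is placed to enhance transcript stability and expression, and an SV40 poly(A) signal terminates the message; only a remnant of the bGH poly(A) signal remains. LplA naturally activates lipoate with ATP and transfers it onto lipoyl domains of acceptor proteins. According to the record, this construct is used for LplA-catalyzed labeling in mammalian cells, with mCherry reporting expression of the ligase and the His and FLAG tags available for purification or detection. It presumably serves as the wild-type reference in a study on computationally designed conformation-biasing mutations.
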