Addgene plasmid #248801: His6-mCherry-Flag-LplA Wild Type
Purpose: Constructs used for LplA-catalyzed labeling in mammalian cells. LplA is expressed as a fusion with mCherry.
Depositing lab: Alice Ting. Depositing organization: Stanford University. Publication: Computational design of conformation-biasing mutations to alter protein functions. Cavanagh PE, Xue AG, Dai SA, Qiang A, Matsui T, Ting AY. Science. 2026 Jan 8:eadv7953. doi: 10.1126/science.adv7953. PubMed 41505504.
Backbone
  Vector backbone: pcDNA3
  Vector type: Mammalian Expression
  Selectable markers: mTagBFP2
Growth in bacteria
  Bacterial resistance: Ampicillin, 100 μg/mL
  Growth temperature: 37°C
  Growth strain: DH5alpha
  Copy number: High Copy
Gene/Insert
  Gene/Insert name: LplA
  Species: E. coli
  Tag / fusion protein: 6xHis-mCherry-Flag (N terminal on insert)
  Cloning method: Restriction Enzyme; 5′ cloning site unknown (unknown if destroyed)
Terms and licenses: Academic/Nonprofit Terms; Industry Terms: Not Available to Industry
Depositor comments: Please visit https://doi.org/10.1101/2025.05.03.652001 for bioRxiv preprint.
How to cite: His6-mCherry-Flag-LplA Wild Type was a gift from Alice Ting (Addgene plasmid # 248801 ; http://n2t.net/addgene:248801 ; RRID:Addgene_248801)
